Addgene plasmid #127678: OphA-delta C18
Purpose: Bacterial expression of His-tagged OphA-delta C18
Depositing lab: James Naismith. Depositing organization: University of St. Andrews. Publication: A molecular mechanism for the enzymatic methylation of nitrogen atoms within peptide bonds. Song H, van der Velden NS, Shiran SL, Bleiziffer P, Zach C, Sieber R, Imani AS, Krausbeck F, Aebi M, Freeman MF, Riniker S, Kunzler M, Naismith JH. Sci Adv. 2018 Aug 24;4(8):eaat2720. doi: 10.1126/sciadv.aat2720. eCollection 2018 Aug. aat2720 PubMed 30151425.
Backbone
  Vector backbone: pET24
  Vector type: Bacterial Expression
Growth in bacteria
  Bacterial resistance: Kanamycin, 50 μg/mL
  Growth temperature: 37°C
  Growth strain: DH5alpha
  Copy number: High Copy
Gene/Insert
  Gene/Insert name: OphA-delta C18
  Species: Synthetic
  Mutation: delta C18
  Tag / fusion protein: His8 (N terminal on backbone)
  Cloning method: Restriction Enzyme; 5′ cloning site unknown (unknown if destroyed); 3′ cloning site unknown (unknown if destroyed)
Resource information
  A portion of this plasmid was derived from a plasmid made by: original insert comes from Markus Künzler at Eidgenössische Technische Hochschule
Terms and licenses: Academic/Nonprofit Terms; Industry Terms: Not Available to Industry
How to cite: OphA-delta C18 was a gift from James Naismith (Addgene plasmid # 127678 ; http://n2t.net/addgene:127678 ; RRID:Addgene_127678)
