[The description below was written by a language model from this plasmid's Addgene catalogue record and pLannotate feature annotations shown in this document.]
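Description:
OphA-delta C18 is a 6.5 kb bacterial expression plasmid built on the pET24 backbone for producing a His-tagged, C-terminally truncated form of OphA in E. coli. It is selected with kanamycin through the aph(3')-Ia (KanR) gene and replicates from a ColE1/pMB1-type origin. The catalogue lists it as high copy, although the feature table also shows the pBR322-derived bom site and the rop gene, which normally moderates copy number. An f1 origin is present as well, along with short non-functional remnants of a tetracycline resistance gene inherited from the backbone.

The expression cassette follows the standard pET arrangement: a T7 promoter immediately followed by a lac operator, the T7 gene 10 ribosome binding site, the open reading frame, and a T7 terminator. A lacI gene with its own promoter on the plasmid supplies repressor, so transcription stays off until IPTG is added in a host that provides T7 RNA polymerase. The insert itself is not annotated in the feature table, but the unannotated stretch of roughly 1.3 kb between the RBS and the terminator corresponds to the coding region. The record describes it as a synthetic sequence carrying the delta C18 mutation, a name that suggests removal of the last 18 residues, with an N-terminal His8 tag contributed by the backbone. A short His/TEV-type tag fragment detected just after the RBS is consistent with that tag. The table also shows a His-tag fragment downstream of the insert, typical of pET24, but the record does not say whether it is translated. The cloning sites are not recorded. The associated publication concerns the enzymatic methylation of peptide-bond nitrogens, so the plasmid is presumably intended for producing purified recombinant protein for mechanistic study of that reaction.
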