Features (pLannotate 1.2.2; 19 found; start..end, strand, type, name):
     12..440     +  rep_origin     f1 ori (sequence partly withheld): f1 bacteriophage origin of replication; arrow indicates direction of (+) strand synthesis
    493..550     +  promoter       AmpR promoter (fragment): bla
    559..1374    -  CDS            KanR: aminoglycoside phosphotransferase; aph(3')-Ia; confers resistance to kanamycin in bacteria or G418 (Geneticin®) in eukaryotes
   1494..2082    +  rep_origin     ori: high-copy-number ColE1/pMB1/pBR322/pUC origin of replication
   2268..2407    -  misc_feature   bom: basis of mobility region from pBR322
   2509..2700    -  CDS            rop: Rop protein, which maintains plasmids at low copy number; rop
   2717..3097    +  CDS            YPB1_ECOLX: Protein predicted: Swiss-Prot protein existence level 4. From Escherichia coli.
   3169..3460    -  CDS            TcR (fragment): tetracycline efflux protein; tet; confers resistance to tetracycline
   3475..3496    -  protein_bind   CAP binding site: CAP binding activates transcription in the presence of cAMP. E. coli catabolite activator protein
   3509..4591    -  CDS            lacI: lac repressor; lacI; The lac repressor binds to the lac operator to inhibit transcription in E. coli. This inhibition can be relieved by adding lactose or isopropyl-β-D-thiogalactopyranoside (IPTG).
   4592..4669    -  promoter       lacI promoter: lacI
   4677..4956    -  CDS            TcR (fragment): tetracycline efflux protein; tet; confers resistance to tetracycline
   4978..4996    +  promoter       T7 promoter: promoter for bacteriophage T7 RNA polymerase
   4997..5021    +  protein_bind   lac operator: The lac repressor binds to the lac operator to inhibit transcription in E. coli. This inhibition can be relieved by adding lactose or isopropyl-β-D-thiogalactopyranoside (IPTG). lac repressor encoded by lacI
   5036..5058    +  RBS            RBS: efficient ribosome binding site from bacteriophage T7 gene 10 (Olins and Rangwala, 1989)
   5071..5089    +  CDS            capTEV™ (fragment): composite tag for in vivo biotinylation, TEV protease cleavage, and 6xHis tagging
   6350..6367    +  CDS            9xHis (fragment): 9xHis affinity tag
   6377..6426    +  CDS            SET1 (fragment): solubility-enhancement tag derived from T7 phage gene 10B
   6434..6481    +  terminator     T7 terminator: transcription terminator for bacteriophage T7 RNA polymerase
>Addgene plasmid #127678 | OphA-delta C18 | addgene full sequence | sequence record 250788 | Addgene NGS Result
TGGCGAATGGG
[124 nt withheld, positions 12-135]
C
[91 nt withheld, positions 137-227]
A
[49 nt withheld, positions 229-277]
CCTTTGACGTTGGAGTCCACGTTCTTT
[37 nt withheld, positions 305-341]
ACCCTATCTCGGTCTATTCTTTTGATTTATAAGGGATTTTGCCGATTTCGGCCTATTGGTTAAAAAATGA
GCTGATTTAACAAAAATTTAACGCGAATTTTAACAAAATATTAACGCTTACAATTTAGGTGGCACTTTTC
GGGGAAATGTGCGCGGAACCCCTATTTGTTTATTTTTCTAAATACATTCAAATATGTATCCGCTCATGAA
TTAATTCTTAGAAAAACTCATCGAGCATCAAATGAAACTGCAATTTATTCATATCAGGATTATCAATACC
ATATTTTTGAAAAAGCCGTTTCTGTAATGAAGGAGAAAACTCACCGAGGCAGTTCCATAGGATGGCAAGA
TCCTGGTATCGGTCTGCGATTCCGACTCGTCCAACATCAATACAACCTATTAATTTCCCCTCGTCAAAAA
TAAGGTTATCAAGTGAGAAATCACCATGAGTGACGACTGAATCCGGTGAGAATGGCAAAAGTTTATGCAT
TTCTTTCCAGACTTGTTCAACAGGCCAGCCATTACGCTCGTCATCAAAATCACTCGCATCAACCAAACCG
TTATTCATTCGTGATTGCGCCTGAGCGAGACGAAATACGCGATCGCTGTTAAAAGGACAATTACAAACAG
GAATCGAATGCAACCGGCGCAGGAACACTGCCAGCGCATCAACAATATTTTCACCTGAATCAGGATATTC
TTCTAATACCTGGAATGCTGTTTTCCCGGGGATCGCAGTGGTGAGTAACCATGCATCATCAGGAGTACGG
ATAAAATGCTTGATGGTCGGAAGAGGCATAAATTCCGTCAGCCAGTTTAGTCTGACCATCTCATCTGTAA
CATCATTGGCAACGCTACCTTTGCCATGTTTCAGAAACAACTCTGGCGCATCGGGCTTCCCATACAATCG
ATAGATTGTCGCACCTGATTGCCCGACATTATCGCGAGCCCATTTATACCCATATAAATCAGCATCCATG
TTGGAATTTAATCGCGGCCTAGAGCAAGACGTTTCCCGTTGAATATGGCTCATAACACCCCTTGTATTAC
TGTTTATGTAAGCAGACAGTTTTATTGTTCATGACCAAAATCCCTTAACGTGAGTTTTCGTTCCACTGAG
CGTCAGACCGTAGAAAAGATCAAAGGATCTTCTTGAGATCCTTTTTTTCTGCGCGTAATCTGCTGCTTGC
AAACAAAAAAACCACCGCTACCAGCGGTGGTTTGTTTGCCGGATCAAGAGCTACCAACTCTTTTTCCGAA
GGTAACTGGCTTCAGCAGAGCGCAGATACCAAATACTGTCCTTCTAGTGTAGCCGTAGTTAGGCCACCAC
TTCAAGAACTCTGTAGCACCGCCTACATACCTCGCTCTGCTAATCCTGTTACCAGTGGCTGCTGCCAGTG
GCGATAAGTCGTGTCTTACCGGGTTGGACTCAAGACGATAGTTACCGGATAAGGCGCAGCGGTCGGGCTG
AACGGGGGGTTCGTGCACACAGCCCAGCTTGGAGCGAACGACCTACACCGAACTGAGATACCTACAGCGT
GAGCTATGAGAAAGCGCCACGCTTCCCGAAGGGAGAAAGGCGGACAGGTATCCGGTAAGCGGCAGGGTCG
GAACAGGAGAGCGCACGAGGGAGCTTCCAGGGGGAAACGCCTGGTATCTTTATAGTCCTGTCGGGTTTCG
CCACCTCTGACTTGAGCGTCGATTTTTGTGATGCTCGTCAGGGGGGCGGAGCCTATGGAAAAACGCCAGC
AACGCGGCCTTTTTACGGTTCCTGGCCTTTTGCTGGCCTTTTGCTCACATGTTCTTTCCTGCGTTATCCC
CTGATTCTGTGGATAACCGTATTACCGCCTTTGAGTGAGCTGATACCGCTCGCCGCAGCCGAACGACCGA
GCGCAGCGAGTCAGTGAGCGAGGAAGCGGAAGAGCGCCTGATGCGGTATTTTCTCCTTACGCATCTGTGC
GGTATTTCACACCGCAATGGTGCACTCTCAGTACAATCTGCTCTGATGCCGCATAGTTAAGCCAGTATAC
ACTCCGCTATCGCTACGTGACTGGGTCATGGCTGCGCCCCGACACCCGCCAACACCCGCTGACGCGCCCT
GACGGGCTTGTCTGCTCCCGGCATCCGCTTACAGACAAGCTGTGACCGTCTCCGGGAGCTGCATGTGTCA
GAGGTTTTCACCGTCATCACCGAAACGCGCGAGGCAGCTGCGGTAAAGCTCATCAGCGTGGTCGTGAAGC
GATTCACAGATGTCTGCCTGTTCATCCGCGTCCAGCTCGTTGAGTTTCTCCAGAAGCGTTAATGTCTGGC
TTCTGATAAAGCGGGCCATGTTAAGGGCGGTTTTTTCCTGTTTGGTCACTGATGCCTCCGTGTAAGGGGG
ATTTCTGTTCATGGGGGTAATGATACCGATGAAACGAGAGAGGATGCTCACGATACGGGTTACTGATGAT
GAACATGCCCGGTTACTGGAACGTTGTGAGGGTAAACAACTGGCGGTATGGATGCGGCGGGACCAGAGAA
AAATCACTCAGGGTCAATGCCAGCGCTTCGTTAATACAGATGTAGGTGTTCCACAGGGTAGCCAGCAGCA
TCCTGCGATGCAGATCCGGAACATAATGGTGCAGGGCGCTGACTTCCGCGTTTCCAGACTTTACGAAACA
CGGAAACCGAAGACCATTCATGTTGTTGCTCAGGTCGCAGACGTTTTGCAGCAGCAGTCGCTTCACGTTC
GCTCGCGTATCGGTGATTCATTCTGCTAACCAGTAAGGCAACCCCGCCAGCCTAGCCGGGTCCTCAACGA
CAGGAGCACGATCATGCGCACCCGTGGGGCCGCCATGCCGGCGATAATGGCCTGCTTCTCGCCGAAACGT
TTGGTGGCGGGACCAGTGACGAAGGCTTGAGCGAGGGCGTGCAAGATTCCGAATACCGCAAGCGACAGGC
CGATCATCGTCGCGCTCCAGCGAAAGCGGTCCTCGCCGAAAATGACCCAGAGCGCTGCCGGCACCTGTCC
TACGAGTTGCATGATAAAGAAGACAGTCATAAGTGCGGCGACGATAGTCATGCCCCGCGCCCACCGGAAG
GAGCTGACTGGGTTGAAGGCTCTCAAGGGCATCGGTCGAGATCCCGGTGCCTAATGAGTGAGCTAACTTA
CATTAATTGCGTTGCGCTCACTGCCCGCTTTCCAGTCGGGAAACCTGTCGTGCCAGCTGCATTAATGAAT
CGGCCAACGCGCGGGGAGAGGCGGTTTGCGTATTGGGCGCCAGGGTGGTTTTTCTTTTCACCAGTGAGAC
GGGCAACAGCTGATTGCCCTTCACCGCCTGGCCCTGAGAGAGTTGCAGCAAGCGGTCCACGCTGGTTTGC
CCCAGCAGGCGAAAATCCTGTTTGATGGTGGTTAACGGCGGGATATAACATGAGCTGTCTTCGGTATCGT
CGTATCCCACTACCGAGATATCCGCACCAACGCGCAGCCCGGACTCGGTAATGGCGCGCATTGCGCCCAG
CGCCATCTGATCGTTGGCAACCAGCATCGCAGTGGGAACGATGCCCTCATTCAGCATTTGCATGGTTTGT
TGAAAACCGGACATGGCACTCCAGTCGCCTTCCCGTTCCGCTATCGGCTGAATTTGATTGCGAGTGAGAT
ATTTATGCCAGCCAGCCAGACGCAGACGCGCCGAGACAGAACTTAATGGGCCCGCTAACAGCGCGATTTG
CTGGTGACCCAATGCGACCAGATGCTCCACGCCCAGTCGCGTACCGTCTTCATGGGAGAAAATAATACTG
TTGATGGGTGTCTGGTCAGAGACATCAAGAAATAACGCCGGAACATTAGTGCAGGCAGCTTCCACAGCAA
TGGCATCCTGGTCATCCAGCGGATAGTTAATGATCAGCCCACTGACGCGTTGCGCGAGAAGATTGTGCAC
CGCCGCTTTACAGGCTTCGACGCCGCTTCGTTCTACCATCGACACCACCACGCTGGCACCCAGTTGATCG
GCGCGAGATTTAATCGCCGCGACAATTTGCGACGGCGCGTGCAGGGCCAGACTGGAGGTGGCAACGCCAA
TCAGCAACGACTGTTTGCCCGCCAGTTGTTGTGCCACGCGGTTGGGAATGTAATTCAGCTCCGCCATCGC
CGCTTCCACTTTTTCCCGCGTTTTCGCAGAAACGTGGCTGGCCTGGTTCACCACGCGGGAAACGGTCTGA
TAAGAGACACCGGCATACTCTGCGACATCGTATAACGTTACTGGTTTCACATTCACCACCCTGAATTGAC
TCTCTTCCGGGCGCTATCATGCCATACCGCGAAAGGTTTTGCGCCATTCGATGGTGTCCGGGATCTCGAC
GCTCTCCCTTATGCGACTCCTGCATTAGGAAGCAGCCCAGTAGTAGGTTGAGGCCGTTGAGCACCGCCGC
CGCAAGGAATGGTGCATGCAAGGAGATGGCGCCCAACAGTCCCCCGGCCACGGGGCCTGCCACCATACCC
ACGCCGAAACAAGCGCTCATGAGCCCGAAGTGGCGAGCCCGATCTTCCCCATCGGTGATGTCGGCGATAT
AGGCGCCAGCAACCGCACCTGTGGCGCCGGTGATGCCGGCCACGATGCGTCCGGCGTAGAGGATCGAGAT
CTCGATCCCGCGAAATTAATACGACTCACTATAGGGGAATTGTGAGCGGATAACAATTCCCCTCTAGAAA
TAATTTTGTTTAACTTTAAGAAGGAGATATACATATGGAGCATCATCATCATCATCATCATCATGAGAAT
CTGTATTTCCAGGGCACTTCCACTCAGACCAAAGCTGGCTCACTCACCATCGTCGGTACCGGTATCGAGA
GTATCGGACAAATGACGCTTCAGGCGTTGTCCTACATCGAAGCCGCCGCGAAGGTTTTCTACTGCGTCAT
CGACCCCGCCACTGAGGCATTCATCCTCACCAAGAACAAGAACTGCGTTGACTTGTATCAGTATTACGAC
AATGGCAAGTCCAGATTGAACACTTACACCCAAATGTCAGAGCTCATGGTCAGGGAAGTCCGCAAGGGCC
TCGATGTCGTGGGCGTCTTCTACGGCCACCCAGGAGTGTTCGTGAACCCGTCTCACCGAGCTCTGGCTAT
CGCCAAGAGTGAAGGCTACCGAGCGAGGATGCTTCCAGGCGTGTCTGCGGAAGATTGTCTCTTCGCGGAC
TTGTGCATTGATCCTTCGAACCCGGGTTGCCTGACCTACGAGGCATCGGATTTCCTGATCAGGGATCGCC
CGGTCAGCATCCACAGTCACTTGGTCCTGTTCCAAGTCGGATGCGTCGGTATCGCCGACTTCAACTTCAC
TGGATTCGACAACAACAAATTCGGCGTTCTCGTCGACCGTCTCGAGCAAGAATACGGCGCCGAGCACCCT
GTCGTCCATTACATCGCAGCTATGATGCCACACCAAGACCCAGTCACCGATAAATACACCGTCGCGCAGC
TCCGTGAGCCCGAGATCGCGAAGCGTGTTGGCGGTGTCTCGACTTTCTACATCCCTCCCAAGGCCAGGAA
AGCATCGAACTTGGACATCATAAGGCGCCTAGAGCTCTTGCCTGCTGGGCAAGTTCCCGACAAGAAAGCG
CGTATTTACCCGGCCAACCAGTGGGAGCCCGATGTTCCCGAAGTCGAACCCTACAGACCATCTGACCAGG
CTGCCATCGCTCAGTTGGCTGACCACGCTCCTCCTGAGCAATATCAACCTCTTGCTACTTCGAAAGCCAT
GTCTGATGTTATGACGAAGTTGGCTTTGGATCCCAAGGCACTCGCCGACTACAAAGCTGATCACCGCGCC
TTTGCTCAATCTGTCCCCGACTTGACGCCTCAGGAGCGTGCGGCTTTGGAGCTCGGTGATTCGTGGGCTA
TTCGTTGCGCGATGAAGAATATGCCCTCGTCGCTCTTGGACGCTGCTCGTGAATCCGGCGAAGAGGCATC
CCAAAACGGTTTCCCATGAGACCTAGTCATGAGCACGGAATAAGCGGCCGCACTCGAGCACCACCACCAC
CACCACTGAGATCCGGCTGCTAACAAAGCCCGAAAGGAAGCTGAGTTGGCTGCTGCCACCGCTGAGCAAT
AACTAGCATAACCCCTTGGGGCCTCTAAACGGGTCTTGAGGGGTTTTTTGCTGAAAGGAGGAACTATATC
CGGAT
